Addgene plasmid #24019: pLEW100cre_del_tetO
Purpose: (Empty Backbone)
Depositing lab: George Cross. Depositing organization: Rockefeller University.
Backbone
  Vector backbone: pLEW100cre
  Backbone size (bp): 6598
  Vector type: Trypanosome Transient Expression
  Selectable markers: Phleomycin
Growth in bacteria
  Bacterial resistance: Ampicillin, 100 μg/mL
  Growth temperature: 37°C
  Growth strain: DH5alpha
  Copy number: Unknown
Gene/Insert
  Gene/Insert name: None
  Tag / fusion protein: Cre Recombinase (C terminal on backbone)
  Cloning method: Restriction Enzyme
  Sequencing primers: 5′ N/A; 3′ CRE-R
Terms and licenses: Academic/Nonprofit Terms; Industry Terms: Not Available to Industry
Depositor comments: pLEW100cre with the tet operator deleted so no need for tetracycline induction. This is the plasmid to use for transient cre expression in cells that express the tet repressor For more information see: http://tryps.rockefeller.edu/trypsru2_cre-lox.html
How to cite: pLEW100cre_del_tetO was a gift from George Cross (Addgene plasmid # 24019 ; http://n2t.net/addgene:24019 ; RRID:Addgene_24019)
