[The description below was written by a language model from this plasmid's Addgene catalogue record and pLannotate feature annotations shown in this document.]
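Description:
pLEW100cre_del_tetO is a trypanosome transient-expression plasmid of about 6.6 kb, derived from pLEW100cre by deleting the tet operator. It carries the coding sequence for Cre, the bacteriophage P1 site-specific recombinase that acts at loxP sites. The catalogue lists it as an empty backbone with no separate insert, so Cre itself is effectively the payload, although it is recorded there as a C-terminal backbone fusion partner. In the parental design Cre expression would be held off by the tet repressor until tetracycline is added. Without the operator, Cre is expressed without induction even in trypanosome lines that produce the tet repressor. The depositor recommends it for transient Cre expression in such cells, for example to excise or rearrange loxP-flanked sequences.

In E. coli the plasmid replicates from a high-copy ColE1/pMB1-type origin and is selected with ampicillin through the bla gene and its native promoter. For the parasite it carries the Sh ble gene, which confers phleomycin resistance. This gene lies on the opposite strand to Cre and sits downstream of a T7 promoter in the same orientation, which suggests T7 RNA polymerase-driven marker expression in suitably engineered host lines.

The automated annotation does not identify the promoter driving Cre or any trypanosome-specific processing or targeting sequences, so the record leaves these undefined. The other annotated elements are an SP6 promoter, a short multiple-cloning-site fragment and partial pieces of TcR, bom, rop and lacI. These appear to be nonfunctional remnants of earlier cloning vectors.
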