Features (pLannotate 1.2.2; 12 found; start..end, strand, type, name):
   1082..1456    -  CDS            BleoR: antibiotic-binding protein; Sh ble from Streptoalloteichus hindustanus; confers resistance to bleomycin, phleomycin, and Zeocin™
   1596..1614    -  promoter       T7 promoter: promoter for bacteriophage T7 RNA polymerase
   2054..3085    +  CDS            Cre: site-specific recombinase Cre is a site-specific recombinase from bacteriophage P1. Recombination occurs at loxP sequences.
   3803..3820    +  misc_feature   MCS (fragment): pUC18/19 multiple cloning site
   3830..3848    -  promoter       SP6 promoter: promoter for bacteriophage SP6 RNA polymerase
   4077..4352    +  CDS            TcR (fragment): tetracycline efflux protein; tet; confers resistance to tetracycline
   4352..4402    -  misc_feature   bom (fragment): basis of mobility region from pBR322
   4504..4539    -  CDS            rop (fragment): Rop protein, which maintains plasmids at low copy number; rop
   4634..4738    +  promoter       AmpR promoter: bla
   4739..5599    +  CDS            AmpR: β-lactamase; bla; confers resistance to ampicillin, carbenicillin, and related antibiotics
   5770..6358    +  rep_origin     ori: high-copy-number ColE1/pMB1/pBR322/pUC origin of replication
   6541..6594    +  CDS            lacI (fragment): lac repressor; lacI; The lac repressor binds to the lac operator to inhibit transcription in E. coli. This inhibition can be relieved by adding lactose or isopropyl-β-D-thiogalactopyranoside (IPTG).
>Addgene plasmid #24019 | pLEW100cre_del_tetO | depositor full sequence | sequence record 11290 | Author sequence
GAATTCGAGCTCATATAGTTGGTATGTATTCTAATTCCAGACTACTGGCGTGGATAAACATGTCCCCTGA
TTAAAAGGAAAGATTCCATAGCCCATTAGTGCAAAGATAATTGGTACACCGTCAAAAACACATGGGAGAC
CACACGATACGACACTGTGACCGTAGCATCAATTCCGCACTCGATATAACTCTATCGAAGAACTTCCATG
GTACAAACTGGTCGCCACGGTCTGCTCCACACGGAGATCATCGTATCATTTTTATCGATAGCGGCCGCTA
TCGATGTATGCCTTGGCCCTGATGGCATGCCAATTTCACTACAACGGACTATGTGGACCCCGTTATCATG
GAAATGCGCTAGTTGGAGGAAGTTAGACCGCGCCGGAAAAGAGAGGGGTAGAGAAAATGACAACTTGGAA
GATATCCACACACGCACGGTGAAACGTTAGCAACAATTATTAGGGAAGCACGCTTGCCCTAGTCCCACGA
GTAACCAAGACTCCAAAAGCCTTTCTGGCACAGAGAGCGAGCCGAAATGGAAAAGAGAAACAATGCCTGC
ACTAACACTACTGAGCGATTCGCCTCGCCGCGGAGGACCGAATACTAATAACGACACTTGCGGTCAAAAA
GTAGAAGAACAAATGCTCAACGATGAGTGAATCAGGTTAGGGTAGTTGGAAAATTATACAGAATGTCTTT
GGCAACACACCGGCNNNCTTGCATGCCTGCAAGGCCTTGCAGAATACTGCATAGATAACAAACGCATCAA
ACACAACTGGTGGCACTATTTCAATCATGTCGACACACCAAGACGAGAAAATTTGAGTTAAACAAGATGC
CTACAACCCTATATTTATTATCTTCAAGTGATCTTCTCTTCTCTTGTGCGCTGTACGTAAATGTGTTGCA
AATAAGGCATAGGGCTGAGTACAGGCACCACACGCGAGGAAAATCATAAGCACTAGCCGTGTCAACTCAC
AGCGACTACAGAACAATTTTGGCCACACAACCCGGTGTTAGGATCTCCGAGGCCTGGGACCCGTGGGCCG
CCGTCGGACCGGCGGTGTTGGTCGGCGTCGGTCAGTCCTGCTCCTCGGCCACGAAGTGCACGCAGTTGCC
GGCCGGGTCGCGCAGGGCGAACTCCCGCCCCCACGGCTGCTCGCCGATCTCGGTCATGGCCGGCCCGGAG
GCGTCCCGGAAGTTCGTGGACACGACCTCCGACCACTCGGCGTACAGCTCGTCCAGGCCGCGCACCCACA
CCCAGGCCAGGGTGTTGTCCGGCACCACCTGGTCCTGGACCGCGCTGATGAACAGGGTCACGTCGTCCCG
GACCACACCGGCGAAGTCGTCCTCCACGAAGTCCCGGGAGAACCCGAGCCGGTCGGTCCAGAACTCGACC
GCTCCGGCGACGTCGCGCGCGGTGAGCACCGGAACGGCACTGGTCAACTTGGCCATGGTGATAGCTTATT
TTATGGCAGCAACGAGACCTTACGTAAAGCAAAACTAAATAAGAGCGGAGACTGCAATGCAGAGTAAAAA
AAAAAAAAACATGAATTTCAGAAGACCTTGCTGTGCCCCCGGTACGGGAGATCTCCCTATAGTGAGTCGT
ATTAATCAGGTACCGTCATTGGGGTTAAGCGGAAAGGTGTGTGTCAGTAGGTTGTGAGGTGAAAGCGTTT
TCAGATGCATAGTGAGCTTAATGTCCTTTTCACAGTATATCGTGTCTGATAGGTATCTCTTATTAGTATA
GTCGAATACTAGTCAATAGTGCGTTTTGTGCAAAATGTCCATTTTGTGGCAGTGATGGGGTTGTTTTATG
CTATTCCGTGTCTCTGGGTGGGCGTGCATTGAAAATAGGGGTTATCGGGTGAGGGATCGAGTACTGAGTT
TAACATGTTCTCGTCCCGGGCTGCACGCGCCTTCGAGTTTTTTTTCCTTTTCCCCATTTTTTTCAACTTG
AAGACTTCAATTACACCAAAAAGTAAAATTCACAAGCTCGAGGGGCAGAGCCGATCCTGTACACTTTACT
TAAAACCATTATCTGAGTGTGAAATGTCCAATTTACTGACCGTACACCAAAATTTGCCTGCATTACCGGT
CGATGCAACGAGTGATGAGGTTCGCAAGAACCTGATGGACATGTTCAGGGATCGCCAGGCGTTTTCTGAG
CATACCTGGAAAATGCTTCTGTCCGTTTGCCGGTCGTGGGCGGCATGGTGCAAGTTGAATAACCGGAAAT
GGTTTCCCGCAGAACCTGAAGATGTTCGCGATTATCTTCTATATCTTCAGGCGCGCGGTCTGGCAGTAAA
AACTATCCAGCAACATTTGGGCCAGCTAAACATGCTTCATCGTCGGTCCGGGCTGCCACGACCAAGTGAC
AGCAATGCTGTTTCACTGGTTATGCGGCGGATCCGAAAAGAAAACGTTGATGCCGGTGAACGTGCAAAAC
AGGCTCTAGCGTTCGAACGCACTGATTTCGACCAGGTTCGTTCACTCATGGAAAATAGCGATCGCTGCCA
GGATATACGTAATCTGGCATTTCTGGGGATTGCTTATAACACCCTGTTACGTATAGCCGAAATTGCCAGG
ATCAGGGTTAAAGATATCTCACGTACTGACGGTGGGAGAATGTTAATCCATATTGGCAGAACGAAAACGC
TGGTTAGCACCGCAGGTGTAGAGAAGGCACTTAGCCTGGGGGTAACTAAACTGGTCGAGCGATGGATTTC
CGTCTCTGGTGTAGCTGATGATCCGAATAACTACCTGTTTTGCCGGGTCAGAAAAAATGGTGTTGCCGCG
CCATCTGCCACCAGCCAGCTATCAACTCGCGCCCTGGAAGGGATTTTTGAAGCAACTCATCGATTGATTT
ACGGCGCTAAGGATGACTCTGGTCAGAGATACCTGGCCTGGTCTGGACACAGTGCCCGTGTCGGAGCCGC
GCGAGATATGGCCCGCGCTGGAGTTTCAATACCGGAGATCATGCAAGCTGGTGGCTGGACCAATGTAAAT
ATTGTCATGAACTATATCCGTAACCTGGATAGTGAAACAGGGGCAATGGTGCGCCTGCTGGAAGATGGCG
ATTAGCCATTAACGCGGATCCTGCCCATTTAGTTGGCTTTTCCCTTGTCTCGTGTCTTTTCCGTGGAAAG
GTTCCCGGAGTAATCTGATGGCACAGCAGGGAGGTGCGCCTGCAGGTTGGTTAGGAAGGGGGGATGATGT
AAAAGAAGAAAATGGGGGGATATCTTATGTTTAAGAGGATAAATAATGTGAAGGGGCTTTATATGCTTGC
TTGGTTGTCTCGTTGGTGCATGGGGAATCTGCATGTTTGCTTTGGAGCACGCGTGGTACATCAATGGGAT
CATATCTTGCTGCCTCCCGCAGCTCACCGTGCGAGCTGCCGGGACCCCGTTTCTCATAGGCGTGTGCACC
TTCCGTCTGAGACCTGTAAATGGTTAAAAAGGAATATATAATTACCTTTTGAAAAGTGGTAAAAAACGAA
TATATCTTTTTTTTTGGTTTTAATACGCTCTTTTGTGTGTATGAGAGGAATAAATAAGTGTGTGTGTGTG
TGTGTGTTGTTGTTGTTGAAAAAATGAAGGACACGAAAGCGCTCATTAGGGGTGGGGATACACCAGGCAT
AATTATCCGAAAATATTTTGATGCACCAAATAAGTGAACATACTGACGAAATCAAAGAGTTGGAGGATGG
ATAGGGAGGCCTCATTGGCAGTGGTAAATTGATTTGACTTGAATATGATACCCTCTTACTGTTTCATTGC
CACTACAAGTTGGTTTCCTTCCCCTGCAGGCATGCAAGCTAGCTTGTATTCTATAGTGTCACCTAAATCG
TATGTGTATGATACATAAGGTTATGTATTAATTGTAGCCGCGTTCTAACGACAATATGTACAAGCCTAAT
TGTGTAGCATCTGGCTTACTGAAGCAGACCCTATCATCTCTCTCGTAAACTGCCGTCAGAGTCGGTTTGG
TTGGACGAACCTTCTGAGTTTCTGGTAACGCCGTTCCGCACCCCGGAAATGGTCAGCGAACCAATCAGCA
GGGTCATCGCTAGCCAGATCCTCTACGCCGGACGCATCGTGGCCGGCATCACCGGCGCCACAGGTGCGGT
TGCTGGCGCCTATATCGCCGACATCACCGATGGGGAAGATCGGGCTCGCCACTTCGGGCTCATGAGCGCT
TGTTTCGGCGTGGGTATGGTGGCAGGCCCCGTGGCCGGGGGACTGTTGGGCGCCATCTCCTTGCACCATT
CCTTGCGGCGGCGGTGCTCAACGGCCTCAACCTACTACTGGGCTGCTTCCTAATGCAGGAGTCGCATAAG
GGAGAGCGTCGATATGGTGCACTCTCAGTACAATCTGCTCTGATGCCGCATAGTTAAGCCAGCCCCGACA
CCCGCCAACACCCGCTGACGCGCCCTGACGGGCTTGTCTGCTCCCGGCATCCGCTTACAGACAAGCTGTG
ACCGTCTCCGGGAGCTGCATGTGTCAGAGGTTTTCACCGTCATCACCGAAACGCGCGAGACGAAAGGGCC
TCGTGATACGCCTATTTTTATAGGTTAATGTCATGATAATAATGGTTTCTTAGACGTCAGGTGGCACTTT
TCGGGGAAATGTGCGCGGAACCCCTATTTGTTTATTTTTCTAAATACATTCAAATATGTATCCGCTCATG
AGACAATAACCCTGATAAATGCTTCAATAATATTGAAAAAGGAAGAGTATGAGTATTCAACATTTCCGTG
TCGCCCTTATTCCCTTTTTTGCGGCATTTTGCCTTCCTGTTTTTGCTCACCCAGAAACGCTGGTGAAAGT
AAAAGATGCTGAAGATCAGTTGGGTGCACGAGTGGGTTACATCGAACTGGATCTCAACAGCGGTAAGATC
CTTGAGAGTTTTCGCCCCGAAGAACGTTTTCCAATGATGAGCACTTTTAAAGTTCTGCTATGTGGCGCGG
TATTATCCCGTATTGACGCCGGGCAAGAGCAACTCGGTCGCCGCATACACTATTCTCAGAATGACTTGGT
TGAGTACTCACCAGTCACAGAAAAGCATCTTACGGATGGCATGACAGTAAGAGAATTATGCAGTGCTGCC
ATAACCATGAGTGATAACACTGCGGCCAACTTACTTCTGACAACGATCGGAGGACCGAAGGAGCTAACCG
CTTTTTTGCACAGCATGGGGGATCATGTAACTCGCCTTGATCGTTGGGAACCGGAGCTGAATGAAGCCAT
ACCAAACGACGAGCGTGACACCACGATGCCTGTAGCAATGGCAACAACGTTGCGCAAACTATTAACTGGC
GAACTACTTACTCTAGCTTCCCGGCAACAATTAATAGACTGGATGGAGGCGGATAAAGTTGCAGGACCAC
TTCTGCGCTCGGCCCTTCCGGCTGGCTGGTTTATTGCTGATAAATCTGGAGCCGGTGAGCGTGGGTCTCG
CGGTATCATTGCAGCACTGGGGCCAGATGGTAAGCCCTCCCGTATCGTAGTTATCTACACGACGGGGAGT
CAGGCAACTATGGATGAACGAAATAGACAGATCGCTGAGATAGGTGCCTCACTGATTAAGCATTGGTAAC
TGTCAGACCAAGTTTACTCATATATACTTTAGATTGATTTAAAACTTCATTTTTAATTTAAAAGGATCTA
GGTGAAGATCCTTTTTGATAATCTCATGACCAAAATCCCTTAACGTGAGTTTTCGTTCCACTGAGCGTCA
GACCCCGTAGAAAAGATCAAAGGATCTTCTTGAGATCCTTTTTTTCTGCGCGTAATCTGCTGCTTGCAAA
CAAAAAAACCACCGCTACCAGCGGTGGTTTGTTTGCCGGATCAAGAGCTACCAACTCTTTTTCCGAAGGT
AACTGGCTTCAGCAGAGCGCAGATACCAAATACTGTCCTTCTAGTGTAGCCGTAGTTAGGCCACCACTTC
AAGAACTCTGTAGCACCGCCTACATACCTCGCTCTGCTAATCCTGTTACCAGTGGCTGCTGCCAGTGGCG
ATAAGTCGTGTCTTACCGGGTTGGACTCAAGACGATAGTTACCGGATAAGGCGCAGCGGTCGGGCTGAAC
GGGGGGTTCGTGCACACAGCCCAGCTTGGAGCGAACGACCTACACCGAACTGAGATACCTACAGCGTGAG
CTATGAGAAAGCGCCACGCTTCCCGAAGGGAGAAAGGCGGACAGGTATCCGGTAAGCGGCAGGGTCGGAA
CAGGAGAGCGCACGAGGGAGCTTCCAGGGGGAAACGCCTGGTATCTTTATAGTCCTGTCGGGTTTCGCCA
CCTCTGACTTGAGCGTCGATTTTTGTGATGCTCGTCAGGGGGGCGGAGCCTATGGAAAAACGCCAGCAAC
GCGGCCTTTTTACGGTTCCTGGCCTTTTGCTGGCCTTTTGCTCACATGTTCTTTCCTGCGTTATCCCCTG
ATTCTGTGGATAACCGTATTACCGCCTTTGAGTGAGCTGATACCGCTCGCCGCAGCCGAACGACCGAGCG
CAGCGAGTCAGTGAGCGAGGAAGCGGAAGAGCGCCCAATACGCAAACCGCCTCTCCCCGCGCGTTGGCCG
ATTCATTAATGCAG
