>Addgene plasmid #24019 | pLEW100cre_del_tetO | addgene partial sequence | sequence record 30012 | 24019 with CRE-R 5'-gcaaacggacagaagcattt
GCCTGGCGATCCCTGACATGTCCATCAGGTTCTTGCGAACCTCATCACTCGTTGCATCGACCGGTAATGC
AGGCAAATTTTGGTGTACGGTCAGTAAATTGGACATTTCACACTCAGATAATGGTTTTAAGTAAAGTGTA
CAGGATCGGCTCTGCCCCTCGAGCTTGTGAATTTTACTTTTTGGTGTAATTGAAGTCTTCAAGTTGAAAA
AAATGGGGAAAAGGAAAAAAAACTCGAAGGCGCGTGCAGCCCGGGACGAGAACATGTTAAACTCAGTACT
CGATCCCTCACCCGATAACCCCTATTTTCAATGCACGCCCACCCAGAGACACGGAATAGCATAAAACAAC
CCCATCACTGCCACAAAATGGACATTTTGCACAAAACGCACTATTGACTAGTATTCGACTATACTAATAA
GAGATACCTATCAGACACGATATACTGTGAAAAGGACATTAAGCTCACTATGCATCTGAAAACGCTTTCA
CCTCACAACCTACTGACACACACCTTTCCGCTTAACCCCAATGACGGTACCTGATTAATACGACTCACTA
TAGGGAGATCTCCCGTACCGGGGGCACAGCAAGGTCTTCTGAAATTCATGTTTTTTTTTTTTTTACTCTG
CATTGCAGTCTCCGCTCTTATTTAGTTTTGCTTTACGTAAGGTCTCGTTGCTGCCATAAAATAAGCTATC
ACCATGGCCAA
